>Addgene plasmid #63702 | pRetroX GFP Mps1 wt | depositor full sequence | sequence record 106209 | pRetroX GFP Mps1 wt sequence 9879 bps
TCCGCGTTACATAACTTACGGTAAATGGCCCGCCTGGCTGACCGCCCAACGACCCCCGCCCATTGACGTC
AATAATGACGTATGTTCCCATAGTAACGCCAATAGGGACTTTCCATTGACGTCAATGGGTGGAGTATTTA
CGGTAAACTGCCCACTTGGCAGTACATCAAGTGTATCATATGCCAAGTACGCCCCCTATTGACGTCAATG
ACGGTAAATGGCCCGCCTGGCATTATGCCCAGTACATGACCTTATGGGACTTTCCTACTTGGCAGTACAT
CTACGTATTAGTCATCGCTATTACCATGGTGATGCGGTTTTGGCAGTACATCAATGGGCGTGGATAGCGG
TTTGACTCACGGGGATTTCCAAGTCTCCACCCCATTGACGTCAATGGGAGTTTGTTTTGGCACCAAAATC
AACGGGACTTTCCAAAATGTCGTAACAACTCCGCCCCATTGACGCAAATGGGCGGTAGGCGTGTACGGTG
GGAGGTCTATATAAGCAGAGCTCAATAAAAGAGCCCACAACCCCTCACTCGGCGCGCCAGTCTTCCGATA
GACTGCGTCGCCCGGGTACCCGTATTCCCAATAAAGCCTCTTGCTGTTTGCATCCGAATCGTGGTCTCGC
TGTTCCTTGGGAGGGTCTCCTCTGAGTGATTGACTACCCACGACGGGGGTCTTTCATTTGGGGGCTCGTC
CGGGATTTGGAGACCCCTGCCCAGGGACCACCGACCCACCACCGGGAGGTAAGCTGGCCAGCAACTTATC
TGTGTCTGTCCGATTGTCTAGTGTCTATGTTTGATGTTATGCGCCTGCGTCTGTACTAGTTAGCTAACTA
GCTCTGTATCTGGCGGACCCGTGGTGGAACTGACGAGTTCTGAACACCCGGCCGCAACCCTGGGAGACGT
CCCAGGGACTTTGGGGGCCGTTTTTGTGGCCCGACCTGAGGAAGGGAGTCGATGTGGAATCCGACCCCGT
CAGGATATGTGGTTCTGGTAGGAGACGAGAACCTAAAACAGTTCCCGCCTCCGTCTGAATTTTTGCTTTC
GGTTTGGAACCGAAGCCGCGCGTCTTGTCTGCTGCAGCGCTGCAGCATCGTTCTGTGTTGTCTCTGTCTG
ACTGTGTTTCTGTATTTGTCTGAAAATTAGGGCCAGACTGTTACCACTCCCTTAAGTTTGACCTTAGGTC
ACTGGAAAGATGTCGAGCGGATCGCTCACAACCAGTCGGTAGATGTCAAGAAGAGACGTTGGGTTACCTT
CTGCTCTGCAGAATGGCCAACCTTTAACGTCGGATGGCCGCGAGACGGCACCTTTAACCGAGACCTCATC
ACCCAGGTTAAGATCAAGGTCTTTTCACCTGGCCCGCATGGACACCCAGACCAGGTCCCCTACATCGTGA
CCTGGGAAGCCTTGGCTTTTGACCCCCCTCCCTGGGTCAAGCCCTTTGTACACCCTAAGCCTCCGCCTCC
TCTTCCTCCATCCGCCCCGTCTCTCCCCCTTGAACCTCCTCGTTCGACCCCGCCTCGATCCTCCCTTTAT
CCAGCCCTCACTCCTTCTCTAGGCGCCGGAATTGAAGATCTGAGGCCCTTTCGTCTTCACTCGAGTTTAC
TCCCTATCAGTGATAGAGAACGTATGTCGAGTTTACTCCCTATCAGTGATAGAGAACGATGTCGAGTTTA
CTCCCTATCAGTGATAGAGAACGTATGTCGAGTTTACTCCCTATCAGTGATAGAGAACGTATGTCGAGTT
TACTCCCTATCAGTGATAGAGAACGTATGTCGAGTTTATCCCTATCAGTGATAGAGAACGTATGTCGAGT
TTACTCCCTATCAGTGATAGAGAACGTATGTCGAGGTAGGCGTGTACGGTGGGAGGCCTATATAAGCAGA
GCTCGTTTAGTGAACCGTCAGATCGCCTGGAGAAGGATCTATGGTGAGCAAGGGCGAGGAGCTGTTCACC
GGGGTGGTGCCCATCCTGGTCGAGCTGGACGGCGACGTAAACGGCCACAAGTTCAGCGTGTCCGGCGAGG
GCGAGGGCGATGCCACCTACGGCAAGCTGACCCTGAAGTTCATCTGCACCACCGGCAAGCTGCCCGTGCC
CTGGCCCACCCTCGTGACCACCCTGACCTACGGCGTGCAGTGCTTCAGCCGCTACCCCGACCACATGAAG
CAGCACGACTTCTTCAAGTCCGCCATGCCCGAAGGCTACGTCCAGGAGCGCACCATCTTCTTCAAGGACG
ACGGCAACTACAAGACCCGCGCCGAGGTGAAGTTCGAGGGCGACACCCTGGTGAACCGCATCGAGCTGAA
GGGCATCGACTTCAAGGAGGACGGCAACATCCTGGGGCACAAGCTGGAGTACAACTACAACAGCCACAAC
GTCTATATCATGGCCGACAAGCAGAAGAACGGCATCAAGGTGAACTTCAAGATCCGCCACAACATCGAGG
ACGGCAGCGTGCAGCTCGCCGACCACTACCAGCAGAACACCCCCATCGGCGACGGCCCCGTGCTGCTGCC
CGACAACCACTACCTGAGCACCCAGTCCGCCCTGAGCAAAGACCCCAACGAGAAGCGCGATCACATGGTC
CTGCTGGAGTTCGTGACCGCCGCCGGGATCACTCTCGGCATGGACGAGCTGTACAAGGGAGGACCCGGAG
GAGGATCCATGGAATCCGAGGATTTAAGTGGCAGAGAATTGACAATTGATTCCATAATGAACAAAGTGAG
AGACATTAAAAATAAGTTTAAAAATGAAGACCTTACTGATGAACTAAGCTTGAATAAAATTTCTGCTGAT
ACTACAGATAACTCGGGAACTGTTAACCAAATTATGATGATGGCAAACAACCCAGAGGACTGGTTGAGTT
TGTTGCTCAAACTAGAGAAAAACAGTGTTCCGCTAAGTGATGCTCTTTTAAATAAATTGATTGGTCGTTA
CAGTCAAGCAATTGAAGCGCTTCCCCCAGATAAATATGGCCAAAATGAGAGTTTTGCTAGAATTCAAGTG
AGATTTGCTGAATTAAAAGCTATTCAAGAGCCAGATGATGCACGTGACTACTTTCAAATGGCCAGAGCAA
ACTGCAAGAAATTTGCTTTTGTTCATATATCTTTTGCACAATTTGAACTGTCACAAGGTAATGTCAAAAA
AAGTAAACAACTTCTTCAAAAAGCTGTAGAACGTGGAGCAGTACCACTAGAAATGCTGGAAATTGCCCTG
CGGAATTTAAACCTCCAAAAAAAGCAGCTGCTTTCAGAGGAGGAAAAGAAGAATTTATCAGCATCTACGG
TATTAACTGCCCAAGAATCATTTTCCGGTTCACTTGGGCATTTACAGAATAGGAACAACAGTTGTGATTC
CAGAGGACAGACTACTAAAGCCAGGTTTTTATATGGAGAGAACATGCCACCACAAGATGCAGAAATAGGT
TACCGGAATTCATTGAGACAAACTAACAAAACTAAACAGTCATGCCCATTTGGAAGAGTCCCAGTTAACC
TTCTAAATAGCCCAGATTGTGATGTGAAGACAGATGATTCAGTTGTACCTTGTTTTATGAAAAGACAAAC
CTCTAGATCAGAATGCCGAGATTTGGTTGTGCCTGGATCTAAACCAAGTGGAAATGATTCCTGTGAATTA
AGAAATTTAAAGTCTGTTCAAAATAGTCATTTCAAGGAACCTCTGGTGTCAGATGAAAAGAGTTCTGAAC
TTATTATTACTGATTCAATAACCCTGAAGAATAAAACGGAATCAAGTCTTCTAGCTAAATTAGAAGAAAC
TAAAGAGTATCAAGAACCAGAGGTTCCAGAGAGTAACCAGAAACAGTGGCAATCTAAGAGAAAGTCAGAG
TGTATTAACCAGAATCCTGCTGCATCTTCAAATCACTGGCAGATTCCGGAGTTAGCCCGAAAAGTTAATA
CAGAGCAGAAACATACCACTTTTGAGCAACCTGTCTTTTCAGTTTCAAAACAGTCACCACCAATATCAAC
ATCTAAATGGTTTGACCCAAAATCTATTTGTAAGACACCAAGCAGCAATACCTTGGATGATTACATGAGC
TGTTTTAGAACTCCAGTTGTAAAGAATGACTTTCCACCTGCTTGTCAGTTGTCAACACCTTATGGCCAAC
CTGCCTGTTTCCAGCAGCAACAGCATCAAATACTTGCCACTCCACTTCAAAATTTACAGGTTTTAGCATC
TTCTTCAGCAAATGAATGCATTTCGGTTAAAGGAAGAATTTATTCCATATTAAAGCAGATAGGAAGTGGA
GGTTCAAGCAAGGTATTTCAGGTGTTAAATGAAAAGAAACAGATATATGCTATAAAATATGTGAACTTAG
AAGAAGCAGATAACCAAACTCTTGATAGTTACCGGAACGAAATAGCTTATTTGAATAAACTACAACAACA
CAGTGATAAGATCATCCGACTTTATGATTATGAAATCACGGACCAGTACATCTACATGGTAATGGAGTGT
GGAAATATTGATCTTAATAGTTGGCTTAAAAAGAAAAAATCCATTGATCCATGGGAACGCAAGAGTTACT
GGAAAAATATGTTAGAGGCAGTTCACACAATCCATCAACATGGCATTGTTCACAGTGATCTTAAACCAGC
TAACTTTCTGATAGTTGATGGAATGCTAAAGCTAATTGATTTTGGGATTGCAAACCAAATGCAACCAGAT
ACAACAAGTGTTGTTAAAGATTCTCAGGTTGGCACAGTTAATTATATGCCACCAGAAGCAATCAAAGATA
TGTCTTCCTCCAGAGAGAATGGGAAATCTAAGTCAAAGATAAGCCCCAAAAGTGATGTTTGGTCCTTAGG
ATGTATTTTGTACTATATGACTTACGGGAAAACACCATTTCAGCAGATAATTAATCAGATTTCTAAATTA
CATGCCATAATTGATCCTAATCATGAAATTGAATTTCCCGATATTCCAGAGAAAGATCTTCAAGATGTGT
TAAAGTGTTGTTTAAAAAGGGACCCAAAACAGAGGATATCCATTCCTGAGCTCCTGGCTCATCCATATGT
TCAAATTCAAACTCATCCAGTTAACCAAATGGCCAAGGGAACCACTGAAGAAATGAAATATGTTCTGGGC
CAACTTGTTGGTCTGAATTCTCCTAACTCCATTTTGAAAGCTGCTAAAACTTTATATGAACACTATAGTG
GTGGTGAAAGTCATAATTCTTCATCCTCCAAGACTTTTGAAAAAAAAAGGGGAAAAAAATGAGCGGCCGC
GCCGGCTCTAGATCGCGAACGCGTGAATTCTACCGGGTAGGGGAGGCGCTTTTCCCAAGGCAGTCTGGAG
CATGCGCTTTAGCAGCCCCGCTGGGCACTTGGCGCTACACAAGTGGCCTCTGGCCTCGCACACATTCCAC
ATCCACCGGTAGGCGCCAACCGGCTCCGTTCTTTGGTGGCCCCTTCGCGCCACCTTCTACTCCTCCCCTA
GTCAGGAAGTTCCCCCCCGCCCCGCAGCTCGCGTCGTGCAGGACGTGACAAATGGAAGTAGCACGTCTCA
CTAGTCTCGTGCAGATGGACAGCACCGCTGAGCAATGGAAGCGGGTAGGCCTTTGGGGCAGCGGCCAATA
GCAGCTTTGCTCCTTCGCTTTCTGGGCTCAGAGGCTGGGAAGGGGTGGGTCCGGGGGCGGGCTCAGGGGC
GGGCTCAGGGGCGGGGCGGGCGCCCGAAGGTCCTCCGGAGGCCCGGCATTCTGCACGCTTCAAAAGCGCA
CGTCTGCCGCGCTGTTCTCCTCTTCCTCATCTCCGGGCCTTTCGACCTGCAGCCCAAGCTTACCATGACC
GAGTACAAGCCCACGGTGCGCCTCGCCACCCGCGACGACGTCCCCAGGGCCGTACGCACCCTCGCCGCCG
CGTTCGCCGACTACCCCGCCACGCGCCACACCGTCGATCCGGACCGCCACATCGAGCGGGTCACCGAGCT
GCAAGAACTCTTCCTCACGCGCGTCGGGCTCGACATCGGCAAGGTGTGGGTCGCGGACGACGGCGCCGCG
GTGGCGGTCTGGACCACGCCGGAGAGCGTCGAAGCGGGGGCGGTGTTCGCCGAGATCGGCCCGCGCATGG
CCGAGTTGAGCGGTTCCCGGCTGGCCGCGCAGCAACAGATGGAAGGCCTCCTGGCGCCGCACCGGCCCAA
GGAGCCCGCGTGGTTCCTGGCCACCGTCGGCGTCTCGCCCGACCACCAGGGCAAGGGTCTGGGCAGCGCC
GTCGTGCTCCCCGGAGTGGAGGCGGCCGAGCGCGCCGGGGTGCCCGCCTTCCTGGAGACCTCCGCGCCCC
GCAACCTCCCCTTCTACGAGCGGCTCGGCTTCACCGTCACCGCCGACGTCGAGGTGCCCGAAGGACCGCG
CACCTGGTGCATGACCCGCAAGCCCGGTGCCTGACGCCCGCCCCACGACCCGCAGCGCCCGACCGAAAGG
AGCGCACGACCCCATGCATCGGCGTCTCGAGATATCAGTGGTCCAGGCTCTAGTTTTGACTCAACAATAT
CACCAGCTGAAGCCTATAGAGTACGAGCCATAGATAAAATAAAAGATTTTATTTAGTCTCCAGAAAAAGG
GGGGAATGAAAGACCCCACCTGTAGGTTTGGCAAGCTAGCTTAAGTAACGCCATTTTGCAAGGCATGGAA
AAATACATAACTGAGAATAGAGAAGTTCAGATCAAGGTCAGGAACAGATGGAACAGGGTCGACCCTAGAG
AACCATCAGATGTTTCCAGGGTGCCCCAAGGACCTGAAATGACCCTGTGCCTTATTTGAACTAACCAATC
AGTTCGCTTCTCGCTTCTGTTCGCGCGCTTCTGCTCCCCGAGCTCAATAAAAGAGCCCACAACCCCTCAC
TCGGGGCGCCAGTCCTCCGATTGACTGAGTCGCCCGGGTACCCGTGTATCCAATAAACCCTCTTGCAGTT
GCATCCGACTTGTGGTCTCGCTGTTCCTTGGGAGGGTCTCCTCTGAGTGATTGACTACCCGTCAGCGGGG
GTCTTTCATTTGGGGGCTCGTCCGGGATCGGGAGACCCCTGCCCAGGGACCACCGACCCACCACCGGGAG
GTAAGCTGGCTGCCTCGCGCGTTTCGGTGATGACGGTGAAAACCTCTGACACATGCAGCTCCCGGAGACG
GTCACAGCTTGTCTGTAAGCGGATGCCGGGAGCAGACAAGCCCGTCAGGGCGCGTCAGCGGGTGTTGGCG
GGTGTCGGGGCGCAGCCATGACCCAGTCACGTAGCGATAGCGGAGTGTAGATCCGGCTGTGGAATGTGTG
TCAGTTAGGGTGTGGAAAGTCCCCAGGCTCCCCAGCAGGCAGAAGTATGCAAAGCATGCATCTCAATTAG
TCAGCAACCAGGTGTGGAAAGTCCCCAGGCTCCCCAGCAGGCAGAAGTATGCAAAGCATGCATCTCAATT
AGTCAGCAACCATAGTCCCGCCCCTAACTCCGCCCATCCCGCCCCTAACTCCGCCCAGTTCCGCCCATTC
TCCGCCCCATGGCTGACTAATTTTTTTTATTTATGCAGAGGCCGAGGCCGCCTCGGCCTCTGAGCTATTC
CAGAAGTAGTGAGGAGGCTTTTTTGGAGGCCTAGGCTTTTGCAAAAAGCTTACTGGCTTAACTATGCGGC
ATCAGAGCAGATTGTACTGAGAGTGCACCATATGCGGTGTGAAATACCGCACAGATGCGTAAGGAGAAAA
TACCGCATCAGGCGCTCTTCCGCTTCCTCGCTCACTGACTCGCTGCGCTCGGTCGTTCGGCTGCGGCGAG
CGGTATCAGCTCACTCAAAGGCGGTAATACGGTTATCCACAGAATCAGGGGATAACGCAGGAAAGAACAT
GTGAGCAAAAGGCCAGCAAAAGGCCAGGAACCGTAAAAAGGCCGCGTTGCTGGCGTTTTTCCATAGGCTC
CGCCCCCCTGACGAGCATCACAAAAATCGACGCTCAAGTCAGAGGTGGCGAAACCCGACAGGACTATAAA
GATACCAGGCGTTTCCCCCTGGAAGCTCCCTCGTGCGCTCTCCTGTTCCGACCCTGCCGCTTACCGGATA
CCTGTCCGCCTTTCTCCCTTCGGGAAGCGTGGCGCTTTCTCATAGCTCACGCTGTAGGTATCTCAGTTCG
GTGTAGGTCGTTCGCTCCAAGCTGGGCTGTGTGCACGAACCCCCCGTTCAGCCCGACCGCTGCGCCTTAT
CCGGTAACTATCGTCTTGAGTCCAACCCGGTAAGACACGACTTATCGCCACTGGCAGCAGCCACTGGTAA
CAGGATTAGCAGAGCGAGGTATGTAGGCGGTGCTACAGAGTTCTTGAAGTGGTGGCCTAACTACGGCTAC
ACTAGAAGGACAGTATTTGGTATCTGCGCTCTGCTGAAGCCAGTTACCTTCGGAAAAAGAGTTGGTAGCT
CTTGATCCGGCAAACAAACCACCGCTGGTAGCGGTGGTTTTTTTGTTTGCAAGCAGCAGATTACGCGCAG
AAAAAAAGGATCTCAAGAAGATCCTTTGATCTTTTCTACGGGGTCTGACGCTCAGTGGAACGAAAACTCA
CGTTAAGGGATTTTGGTCATGAGATTATCAAAAAGGATCTTCACCTAGATCCTTTTAAATTAAAAATGAA
GTTTTAAATCAATCTAAAGTATATATGAGTAAACTTGGTCTGACAGTTACCAATGCTTAATCAGTGAGGC
ACCTATCTCAGCGATCTGTCTATTTCGTTCATCCATAGTTGCCTGACTCCCCGTCGTGTAGATAACTACG
ATACGGGAGGGCTTACCATCTGGCCCCAGTGCTGCAATGATACCGCGAGACCCACGCTCACCGGCTCCAG
ATTTATCAGCAATAAACCAGCCAGCCGGAAGGGCCGAGCGCAGAAGTGGTCCTGCAACTTTATCCGCCTC
CATCCAGTCTATTAATTGTTGCCGGGAAGCTAGAGTAAGTAGTTCGCCAGTTAATAGTTTGCGCAACGTT
GTTGCCATTGCTGCAGGCATCGTGGTGTCACGCTCGTCGTTTGGTATGGCTTCATTCAGCTCCGGTTCCC
AACGATCAAGGCGAGTTACATGATCCCCCATGTTGTGCAAAAAAGCGGTTAGCTCCTTCGGTCCTCCGAT
CGTTGTCAGAAGTAAGTTGGCCGCAGTGTTATCACTCATGGTTATGGCAGCACTGCATAATTCTCTTACT
GTCATGCCATCCGTAAGATGCTTTTCTGTGACTGGTGAGTACTCAACCAAGTCATTCTGAGAATAGTGTA
TGCGGCGACCGAGTTGCTCTTGCCCGGCGTCAACACGGGATAATACCGCGCCACATAGCAGAACTTTAAA
AGTGCTCATCATTGGAAAACGTTCTTCGGGGCGAAAACTCTCAAGGATCTTACCGCTGTTGAGATCCAGT
TCGATGTAACCCACTCGTGCACCCAACTGATCTTCAGCATCTTTTACTTTCACCAGCGTTTCTGGGTGAG
CAAAAACAGGAAGGCAAAATGCCGCAAAAAAGGGAATAAGGGCGACACGGAAATGTTGAATACTCATACT
CTTCCTTTTTCAATATTATTGAAGCATTTATCAGGGTTATTGTCTCATGAGCGGATACATATTTGAATGT
ATTTAGAAAAATAAACAAATAGGGGTTCCGCGCACATTTCCCCGAAAAGTGCCACCTGACGTCTAAGAAA
CCATTATTATCATGACATTAACCTATAAAAATAGGCGTATCACGAGGCCCTTTCGTCTTCAAGAATTAGC
TTGGCCATTGCATACGTTGTATCCATATCATAATATGTACATTTATATTGGCTCATGTCCAACATTACCG
CCATGTTGACATTGATTATTGACTAGTTATTAATAGTAATCAATTACGGGGTCATTAGTTCATAGCCCAT
ATATGGAGT
Features (pLannotate 1.2.2; 19 found; start..end, strand, type, name):
    309..512     +  promoter       CMV promoter: human cytomegalovirus (CMV) immediate early promoter
    513..688     +  LTR            5' LTR (truncated): truncated long terminal repeat from Moloney murine sarcoma virus
    810..1084    +  misc_feature   MESV Ψ (fragment): packaging signal of murine embryonic stem cell virus
   1151..1567    +  CDS            gag (truncated): truncated Moloney murine leukemia virus (MMLV) gag gene lacking the start codon
   1603..1917    +  promoter       tight TRE promoter: Tet-responsive promoter PTight, consisting of seven tet operator sequences followed by the minimal CMV promoter
   1931..2647    +  CDS            EGFP: EGFP is a basic (constitutively fluorescent) green fluorescent protein published in 1996, derived from Aequorea victoria. It is reported to be a rapidly-maturing weak dimer with moderate acid sensitivity.
   2669..5239    +  CDS            TTK: TTK_HUMAN - Also known as MPS1, MPS1L1. Experimental evidence at protein level: Swiss-Prot protein existence level 1. Phosphorylates proteins on serine, threonine, and tyrosine (PubMed:18243099, PubMed:29162720). Probably associated with cell proliferation (PubMed:18243099). Phosphorylates MAD1L1 to promote mitotic checkpoint signaling (PubMed:29162720). Essential for chromosome alignment by enhancing AURKB activity (via direct CDCA8 phosphorylation) at the centromere, and for the mitotic checkpoint (PubMed:18243099). From Homo sapiens (Human).
   5285..5784    +  promoter       PGK promoter: mouse phosphoglycerate kinase 1 promoter
   5805..6404    +  CDS            PuroR: puromycin N-acetyltransferase; pac from Streptomyces alboniger; confers resistance to puromycin
   6471..6543    +  CDS            env (fragment): murine leukemia virus gPr80 envelope polyprotein precursor; env; proteolytically cleaved into gp70SU and p15TM subunits
   6585..7010    +  LTR            3' LTR (ΔU3): self-inactivating 3' long terminal repeat (LTR) from Moloney murine leukemia virus
   7079..7119    +  CDS            rop (fragment): Rop protein, which maintains plasmids at low copy number; rop
   7221..7259    +  misc_feature   bom (fragment): basis of mobility region from pBR322
   7276..7605    +  promoter       SV40 promoter: SV40 enhancer and early promoter
   7611..7712    +  misc_feature   bom (fragment): basis of mobility region from pBR322
   7898..8486    -  rep_origin     ori: high-copy-number ColE1/pMB1/pBR322/pUC origin of replication
   8657..9517    -  CDS            AmpR: β-lactamase; bla; confers resistance to ampicillin, carbenicillin, and related antibiotics
   9518..9622    -  promoter       AmpR promoter: bla
   9808..308     +  enhancer       CMV enhancer (across the origin): human cytomegalovirus immediate early enhancer
