[The description below was written by a language model from this plasmid's Addgene catalogue record and pLannotate feature annotations shown in this document.]
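Description:
pRetroX GFP Mps1 wt is a retroviral mammalian expression plasmid built on the Clontech pRetroX backbone for tetracycline/doxycycline-inducible expression of human Mps1 (TTK) fused at its N terminus to EGFP. In bacteria it is maintained through a high-copy ColE1/pUC-type origin and selected with ampicillin via the β-lactamase gene.

The viral portion is a self-inactivating gammaretroviral design. A CMV enhancer/promoter fused to a truncated 5' LTR drives production of the genomic RNA in packaging cells. This is followed by a Ψ packaging signal with a truncated, start-codon-less gag segment that aids encapsidation, and the unit ends in a ΔU3 3' LTR, so that LTR promoter activity is lost after integration. Because no functional viral structural genes are present (only gag and env fragments), these functions have to be provided in trans by a packaging system.

Between the LTRs, the tight TRE promoter (seven tet operators upstream of a minimal CMV promoter) controls the EGFP-TTK open reading frame. Expression therefore depends on a Tet transactivator, which this plasmid does not encode and which has to be supplied separately. A downstream mouse PGK promoter drives puromycin N-acetyltransferase, allowing selection of stably transduced cells. An SV40 promoter annotated in the backbone has no associated coding feature.

TTK is a dual-specificity kinase required for the mitotic checkpoint and for chromosome alignment. The construct provides regulated, fluorescently trackable expression of the wild-type protein, and the associated study concerns chromosome instability and aneuploidy caused by Mps1 mutation. The depositor's full sequence is 9,879 nt, somewhat larger than the catalogued total size of 9,555 bp.
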