Addgene plasmid #63702: pRetroX GFP Mps1 wt
Purpose: Inducible expression of GFP-Mps1 fusion in mammalian cells
Depositing lab: Floris Foijer. Depositing organization: University Medical Center Groningen. Publication: Chromosome instability induced by Mps1 and p53 mutation generates aggressive lymphomas exhibiting aneuploidy-induced stress. Foijer F, Xie SZ, Simon JE, Bakker PL, Conte N, Davis SH, Kregel E, Jonkers J, Bradley A, Sorger PK. Proc Natl Acad Sci U S A. 2014 Sep 16;111(37):13427-32. doi: 10.1073/pnas.1400892111. Epub 2014 Sep 2. PubMed 25197064.
Backbone
  Vector backbone: pRetrox
  Backbone manufacturer: Clontech
  Backbone size w/o insert (bp): 7305
  Total vector size (bp): 9555
  Vector type: Mammalian Expression, Retroviral
  Selectable markers: Puromycin
Growth in bacteria
  Bacterial resistance: Ampicillin, 100 μg/mL
  Growth temperature: 37°C
  Growth strain: DH5alpha
  Copy number: High Copy
Gene/Insert
  Gene/Insert name: Mps1 (alt names: TTK; ESK; PYT)
  Species: H. sapiens (human)
  Insert size (bp): 2574
  GenBank ID: Gene ID: 7272
  Entrez Gene: TTK (a.k.a. CT96, ESK, MPH1, MPS1, MPS1L1, PYT)
  Promoter: tight TRE promoter
  Tag / fusion protein: EGFP (N terminal on insert)
  Cloning method: Restriction Enzyme; 5′ cloning site BamHI (destroyed during cloning); 3′ cloning site NotI (not destroyed)
  Sequencing primers: 5′ EGFP-C; 3′ MSCV-rev
Terms and licenses: Academic/Nonprofit Terms; Industry Terms: Not Available to Industry
How to cite: pRetroX GFP Mps1 wt was a gift from Floris Foijer (Addgene plasmid # 63702 ; http://n2t.net/addgene:63702 ; RRID:Addgene_63702)
