>Addgene plasmid #63702 | pRetroX GFP Mps1 wt | addgene partial sequence | sequence record 107179 | EGFP-C 5'-CATGGTCCTGCTGGAGTTCGTG-3'
GGAGGAGGATCCATGGAATCCGAGGATTTAAGTGGCAGAGAATTGACAATTGATTCCATAATGAACAAAG
TGAGAGACATTAAAAATAAGTTTAAAAATGAAGACCTTACTGATGAACTAAGCTTGAATAAAATTTCTGC
TGATACTACAGATAACTCGGGAACTGTTAACCAAATTATGATGATGGCAAACAACCCAGAGGACTGGTTG
AGTTTGTTGCTCAAACTAGAGAAAAACAGTGTTCCGCTAAGTGATGCTCTTTTAAATAAATTGATTGGTC
GTTACAGTCAAGCAATTGAAGCGCTTCCCCCAGATAAATATGGCCAAAATGAGAGTTTTGCTAGAATTCA
AGTGAGATTTGCTGAATTAAAAGCTATTCAAGAGCCAGATGATGCACGTGACTACTTTCAAATGGCCAGA
GCAAACTGCAAGAAATTTGCTTTTGTTCATATATCTTTTGCACAATTTGAACTGTCACAAGGTAATGTCA
AAAAAAGTAAACAACTTCTTCAAAAAGCTGTAGAACGTGGAGCAGTACCACTAGAAATGCTGGAAATTGC
CCTGCGGAATTTAAACCTCCAAAAAAAGCAGCTGCTTTCAGAGGAGGAAAAGAAGAATTTATCAGCATCT
ACGGTATTAACTGCCCAAGAATCATTTTCCGGTTCACTTGGGCATTTACAGAATAGGAACAACAGTTGTG
A
