>Addgene plasmid #63702 | pRetroX GFP Mps1 wt | addgene partial sequence | sequence record 107180 | MSCV-rev 5'-CAGCGGGGCTGCTAAAGCGCATGC-3'
TAGAATTCACGCGTTCGCGATCTAGAGCCGGCGCGGCCGCTCATTTTTTTCCCCTTTTTTTTTCAAAAGT
CTTGGAGGATGAAGAATTATGACTTTCACCACCACTATAGTGTTCATATAAAGTTTTAGCAGCTTTCAAA
ATGGAGTTAGGAGAATTCAGACCAACAAGTTGGCCCAGAACATATTTCATTTCTTCAGTGGTTCCCTTGG
CCATTTGGTTAACTGGATGAGTTTGAATTTGAACATATGGATGAGCCAGGAGCTCAGGAATGGATATCCT
CTGTTTTGGGTCCCTTTTTAAACAACACTTTAACACATCTTGAAGATCTTTCTCTGGAATATCGGGAAAT
TCAATTTCATGATTAGGATCAATTATGGCATGTAATTTAGAAATCTGATTAATTATCTGCTGAAATGGTG
TTTTCCCGTAAGTCATATAGTACAAAATACATCCTAAGGACCAAACATCACTTTTGGGGCTTATCTTTGA
CTTAGATTTCCCATTCTCTCTGGAGGAAGACATATCTTTGATTGCTTCTGGTGGCATATAATTAACTGTG
CCAACCTGAGAATCTTTAACAACACTTGTTGTATCTGGTTGCATTTGGTTTGCAATCCCAAAATCAATTA
GCTTTAGCATTCCATCAACTATCA
